Addgene plasmid #212190: pLSU1/SCBV:nnLuz-I{PIV-216}:NosT
Purpose: This binary vector expresses mushroom luciferase (nnLuz) containing the PIV intron (216 bp into the gene) with the Sugarcane bacilliform virus (SCBV) promoter and UTR
Depositing lab: Wayne Curtis.
Backbone
  Vector backbone: pLSU1
  Vector type: Plant Expression
Growth in bacteria
  Bacterial resistance: Kanamycin, 50 μg/mL
  Growth temperature: 37°C
  Growth strain: DH5alpha
  Copy number: High Copy
Gene/Insert
  Gene/Insert name: nnLuz-I{PIV-216}
  Species: Neonothopanus nambi
  Insert size (bp): 999
  Mutation: PIV intron added at bp 216, eliminates expression in Agrobacterium
  Promoter: Sugarcane Bacilliform Virus
  Cloning method: Restriction Enzyme; 5′ cloning site Unknown (unknown if destroyed)
How to cite: pLSU1/SCBV:nnLuz-I{PIV-216}:NosT was a gift from Wayne Curtis (Addgene plasmid # 212190 ; http://n2t.net/addgene:212190 ; RRID:Addgene_212190)
