[The description below was written by a language model from this plasmid's Addgene catalogue record and pLannotate feature annotations shown in this document.]
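Description:
pLSU1/SCBV:nnLuz-I{PIV-216}:NosT is a compact (about 6.5 kb) Agrobacterium binary vector for plant expression, built on the pLSU1 backbone. It carries two replication systems. A high-copy ColE1/pUC-type origin supports propagation in E. coli, while the pVS1 module (RepA replication protein, oriV and the StaA stability protein) supports stable maintenance in Agrobacterium. Bacterial selection is by kanamycin through an aph(3')-Ia KanR gene. The feature table annotates an octopine-type left border T-DNA repeat upstream of the expression cassette. It does not annotate a right border or any plant selectable marker, so the record does not establish whether these are present.

The payload is the luciferase gene nnLuz from the bioluminescent mushroom Neonothopanus nambi. It is driven by the Sugarcane bacilliform virus (SCBV) promoter and its UTR and terminated by the nopaline synthase (NOS) terminator and poly(A) signal. The promoter and the luciferase coding sequence were not picked up by the automated annotation, but they are described in the catalogue entry and fit the unannotated region between the left border and the terminator. The coding sequence is interrupted 216 bp in by the PIV intron, annotated as the modified second intron (IV2) of the potato ST-LS1 gene. Plant cells splice the intron out to give a functional transcript, whereas bacteria cannot. According to the record, this eliminates luciferase expression in Agrobacterium.

Any luminescence therefore reports genuine expression in plant cells after T-DNA delivery rather than background from the bacteria. This makes the construct suited to use as a reporter in Agrobacterium-mediated transformation experiments.
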