Features (pLannotate 1.2.2; 8 found; start..end, strand, type, name):
    723..1796    +  CDS            pVS1 RepA: replication protein from the Pseudomonas plasmid pVS1 (Heeb et al., 2000)
   1862..2056    +  rep_origin     pVS1 oriV: origin of replication for the Pseudomonas plasmid pVS1 (Heeb et al., 2000)
   2223..2246    +  misc_feature   LB T-DNA repeat: left border repeat from octopine Ach5 T-DNA
   3191..3379    +  intron         IV2 intron: modified second intron of the potato ST-LS1 gene (Vancanneyt et al., 1990)
   3992..4244    +  terminator     NOS terminator: nopaline synthase terminator and poly(A) signal
   4431..5246    +  CDS            KanR: aminoglycoside phosphotransferase; aph(3')-Ia; confers resistance to kanamycin in bacteria or G418 (Geneticin®) in eukaryotes
   5332..5920    +  rep_origin     ori: high-copy-number ColE1/pMB1/pBR322/pUC origin of replication
   6162..294     +  CDS            pVS1 StaA (across the origin): stability protein from the Pseudomonas plasmid pVS1 (Heeb et al., 2000)
>Addgene plasmid #212190 | pLSU1/SCBV:nnLuz-I{PIV-216}:NosT | addgene full sequence | sequence record 443885 | Addgene NGS Result
TGGGCCACCGCCGACCTGGTGGAGCTGGTTAAGCAGCGCATTGAGGTCACGGATGGAAGGCTACAAGCGG
CCTTTGTCGTGTCGCGGGCGATCAAAGGCACGCGCATCGGCGGTGAGGTTGCCGAGGCGCTGGCCGGGTA
CGAGCTGCCCATTCTTGAGTCCCGTATCACGCAGCGCGTGAGCTACCCAGGCACTGCCGCCGCCGGCACA
ACCGTTCTTGAATCAGAACCCGAGGGCGACGCTGCCCGCGAGGTCCAGGCGCTGGCCGCTGAAATTAAAT
CAAAACTCATTTGAGTTAATGAGGTAAAGAGAAAATGAGCAAAAGCACAAACACGCTAAGTGCCGGCCGT
CCGAGCGCACGCAGCAGCAAGGCTGCAACGTTGGCCAGCCTGGCAGACACGCCAGCCATGAAGCGGGTCA
ACTTTCAGTTGCCGGCGGAGGATCACACCAAGCTGAAGATGTACGCGGTACGCCAAGGCAAGACCATTAC
CGAGCTGCTATCTGAATACATCGCGCAGCTACCAGAGTAAATGAGCAAATGAATAAATGAGTAGATGAAT
TTTAGCGGCTAAAGGAGGCGGCATGGAAAATCAAGAACAACCAGGCACCGACGCCGTGGAATGCCCCATG
TGTGGAGGAACGGGCGGTTGGCCAGGCGTAAGCGGCTGGGTTGTCTGCCGGCCCTGCAATGGCACTGGAA
CCCCCAAGCCCGAGGAATCGGCGTGAGCGGTCGCAAACCATCCGGCCCGGTACAAATCGGCGCGGCGCTG
GGTGATGACCTGGTGGAGAAGTTGAAGGCCGCGCAGGCCGCCCAGCGGCAACGCATCGAGGCAGAAGCAC
GCCCCGGTGAATCGTGGCAAGCGGCCGCTGATCGAATCCGCAAAGAATCCCGGCAACCGCCGGCAGCCGG
TGCGCCGTCGATTAGGAAGCCGCCCAAGGGCGACGAGCAACCAGATTTTTTCGTTCCGATGCTCTATGAC
GTGGGCACCCGCGATAGTCGCAGCATCATGGACGTGGCCGTTTTCCGTCTGTCGAAGCGTGACCGACGAG
CTGGCGAGGTGATCCGCTACGAGCTTCCAGACGGGCACGTAGAGGTTTCCGCAGGGCCGGCCGGCATGGC
CAGTGTGTGGGATTACGACCTGGTACTGATGGCGGTTTCCCATCTAACCGAATCCATGAACCGATACCGG
GAAGGGAAGGGAGACAAGCCCGGCCGCGTGTTCCGTCCACACGTTGCGGACGTACTCAAGTTCTGCCGGC
GAGCCGATGGCGGAAAGCAGAAAGACGACCTGGTAGAAACCTGCATTCGGTTAAACACCACGCACGTTGC
CATGCAGCGTACGAAGAAGGCCAAGAACGGCCGCCTGGTGACGGTATCCGAGGGTGAAGCCTTGATTAGC
CGCTACAAGATCGTAAAGAGCGAAACCGGGCGGCCGGAGTACATCGAGATCGAGCTAGTTGATTGGATGT
ACCGCGAGATCACAGAAGGCAAGAACCCGGACGTGCTGACGGTTCACCCCGATTACTTTTTGATCGATCC
CGGCATCGGCCGTTTTCTCTACCGCCTGGCACGCCGCGCCGCAGGCAAGGCAGAAGCCAGATGGTTGTTC
AAGACGATCTACGAACGCAGTGGCAGCGCCGGAGAGTTCAAGAAGTTCTGTTTCACCGTGCGCAAGCTGA
TCGGGTCAAATGACCTGCCGGAGTACGATTTGAAGGAGGAGGCGGGGCAGGCTGGCCCGATCCTAGTCAT
GCGCTACCGCAACCTGATCGAGGGCGAAGCATCCGCCGGTTCCTAATGTACGGAGCAGATGCTAGGGCAA
ATTGCCCTAGCAGGGGAAAAAGGTCGAAAAGATCTCTTTCCTGTGGATAGCACGTACATTGGGAACCCAA
AGCCGTACATTGGGAACCGGAACCCGTACATTGGGAACCCAAAGCCGTACATTGGGAACCGGTCACACAT
GTAAGTGACTGATATAAAAGAGAAAAAAGGCGATTTTTCCGCCTAAAACTCTTTAAAACTTATTAAAACT
CTTAAAACCCGCCTGGCCTGTGCATAACTGTCTGGCCAGCGCACAGCCGAAGAGCTGCAAAAAGCGCCTA
CCCTTCGGTCGCTGCGCTCCCTACGCCCCGCCGCTTCGCGTCGGCCTATCGCGGCCGCTGGCCGCTCAAA
AATGGCTGGCCTACGGCCAGGCAATCTGCTAGCGCGCGGACAAGCTAGGATTGGCAGGATATATTCAGTT
GTAAATGATATCGCATGCAGATCTTTTAGAAGAATATGTCCAAGAACGAATTGAAGTGTTCATGATTGAG
AACTTTGACAAGAAAATGGGAATTCAAGATGTACCAAGTACATCAAATGCTAACATTCCAGGAAATTTTA
AATCTCTTGCAGATTTGAAGAAGGATAAAGAAGCTAAAGCTGAATATCAAGACATGCTTGATAATCATCG
TTCAAGCATTATTGACAGACCAAGGCCAACAGATGAACACTTCAAGCCTGGATACATGTACACCGATTCC
CTGCAGAAGATCAAGGAGGACTACGCAAGCCCAAGACAGGAGGAACCACCATGAGAAGACATTGAGTTCT
GGTTATGCAAGGAAGAAGACTACCACACAGAAGACCTCAATACAGAAGATGCAGTTGATCTTACTGACGT
AAGCAATGACGATCAGTGGAGGCGATCGTAAGCAATGATGCACGGAAGGACAATTATGGAGCGTGGAGGA
CCCATCAAGCACTCAGAACGCGAACCTCAACTTTCGGCGCCAGCACCTTGTATCTTTAGTTGGTGTGTGT
CTTTTTCGGCATCTGTGCCACCTTACCTTTGTCGGCCACGTTGCCTATGCTTAGCACCTACGCAAGCATA
GCGCTCGGCTGGTGTGTGTTCCCTCTGCCTATATAAGGCATGGTTGTAAGACTCTTACACTCATCGGTAG
TTCACCACATGATCATTTGAGCAAGTTTCTCGAGATGAGGATAAATATCTCTTTGTCTAGTCTCTTTGAG
AGACTGAGCAAATTGTCATCCCGATCCATCGCAATTACCTGCGGCGTAGTCTTGGCAAGTGCAATAGCAT
TCCCAATTATCCGAAGAGACTATCAAACGTTCCTTGAAGTCGGTCCGAGCTATGCCCCACAGAACTTCCG
AGGCTATATCATCGTTTGTGTCTTGTCACTTTTTAGGCAAGTAAGTTTCTGCTTCTACCTTTGATATATA
TATAATAATTATCATTAATTAGTAGTAATATAATATTTCAAATATTTTTTTCAAAATAAAAGAATGTAGT
ATATAGCAATTGCTTTTCTGTAGTTTATAAGTGTGTATATTTTAATTTATAACTTTTCTAATATATGACC
AAAATTTGTTGATGTGCAGGAGCAGAAAGGGTTGGCAATCTATGACAGGCTTCCAGAAAAGAGGCGTTGG
CTTGCCGACTTGCCGTTTCGTGAAGGGACGAGGCCATCCATAACCTCCCACATTATACAGCGTCAGCGTA
CTCAGCTGGTAGATCAAGAGTTTGCAACCAGAGAACTTATCGATAAGGTGATCCCACGTGTGCAAGCAAG
ACACACAGACAAAACTTTTCTCAGTACGTCAAAATTTGAGTTTCATGCAAAGGCCATCTTCCTTCTCCCC
TCTATCCCTATTAATGATCCTCTTAACATTCCCTCACACGATACGGTAAGAAGAACCAAGCGTGAGATCG
CTCACATGCATGATTACCATGATTGCACTCTGCACTTGGCTCTTGCTGCTCAGGATGGTAAGGAAGTTTT
GAAGAAGGGGTGGGGCCAGCGTCACCCACTGGCCGGACCAGGAGTCCCAGGCCCTCCTACTGAGTGGACC
TTCCTTTACGCACCAAGGAACGAAGAGGAGGCCAGAGTTGTCGAGATGATAGTCGAAGCTAGTATTGGCT
ACATGACTAACGATCCTGCTGGTAAGATTGTCGAAAATGCCAAGTCAGGTTGAGAATTCGGATCCCTGCA
GGATCGTTCAAACATTTGGCAATAAAGTTTCTTAAGATTGAATCCTGTTGCCGGTCTTGCGATGATTATC
ATATAATTTCTGTTGAATTACGTTAAGCATGTAATAATTAACATGTAATGCATGACGTTATTTATGAGAT
GGGTTTTTATGATTAGAGTCCCGCAATTATACATTTAATACGCGATAGAAAACAAAATATAGCGCGCAAA
CTAGGATAAATTATCGCGCGCGGTGTCATCTATGTTACTAGATCGGGGAGCTCTGGCAGGATATATGCGG
TTGTAATTCATTTTTATTGTCTAAATTTCTGTATTTGTTTGTTTGCAATTAGATCCACGTTGTGTCTCAA
AATCTCTGATGTTACATTGCACAAGATAAAAATATATCATCATGAACAATAAAACTGTCTGCTTACATAA
ACAGTAATACAAGGGGTGTTATGAGCCATATTCAACGGGAAACGTCTTGTTCGAGGCCGCGATTAAATTC
CAACATGGATGCTGATTTATATGGGTATAAATGGGCTCGCGATAATGTCGGGCAATCAGGTGCGACAATC
TACCGATTGTATGGGAAGCCCGATGCGCCAGAGTTGTTTCTGAAACATGGCAAAGGTAGCGTTGCCAATG
ATGTTACAGATGAGATGGTCAGACTAAACTGGCTGACGGAATTTATGCCTCTTCCGACCATCAAGCATTT
TATCCGTACTCCTGATGATGCATGGTTACTCACCACTGCGATCCCAGGGAAAACAGCATTCCAGGTATTA
GAAGAATATCCTGATTCAGGTGAAAATATTGTTGATGCGCTGGCAGTGTTCCTGCGCCGGTTGCATTCGA
TTCCTGTTTGTAATTGTCCTTTTAACAGCGATCGCGTATTTCGTCTCGCTCAGGCGCAATCACGAATGAA
TAACGGTTTGGTTGATGCGAGTGATTTTGATGACGAGCGTAATGGCTGGCCTGTTGAACAAGTCTGGAAA
GAAATGCATAAACTTTTGCCATTCTCACCGGATTCAGTCGTCACTCATGGTGATTTCTCACTTGATAACC
TTATTTTTGACGAGGGGAAATTAATAGGTTGTATTGATGTTGGACGAGTCGGAATCGCAGACCGATACCA
GGATCTTGCCATCCTATGGAACTGCCTCGGTGAGTTTTCTCCTTCATTACAGAAACGGCTTTTTCAAAAA
TATGGTATTGATAATCCTGATATGAATAAATTGCAGTTTCATTTGATGCTCGATGAGTTTTTCTAATCAG
AATTGGTTAATTGGTTGTAACACTGGCAGAGCATTACGCTGACTTGACGGGACGGCGGCTTTGTTGAATC
AATTGATCTTCTTGAAATCCTTTTTTTCTGCGCGTAATCTGCTGCTTGCAAACAAAAAAACCACCGCTAC
CAGCGGTGGTTTGTTTGCCGGATCAAGAGCTACCAACTCTTTTTCCGAAGGTAACTGGCTTCAGCAGAGC
GCAGATACCAAATACTGTTCTTCTAGTGTAGCCGTAGTTAGGCCACCACTTCAAGAACTCTGTAGCACCG
CCTACATACCTCGCTCTGCTAATCCTGTTACCAGTGGCTGCTGCCAGTGGCGATAAGTCGTGTCTTACCG
GGTTGGACTCAAGACGATAGTTACCGGATAAGGCGCAGCGGTCGGGCTGAACGGGGGGTTCGTGCACACA
GCCCAGCTTGGAGCGAACGACCTACACCGAACTGAGATACCTACAGCGTGAGCTATGAGAAAGCGCCACG
CTTCCCGAAGGGAGAAAGGCGGACAGGTATCCGGTAAGCGGCAGGGTCGGAACAGGAGAGCGCACGAGGG
AGCTTCCAGGGGGAAACGCCTGGTATCTTTATAGTCCTGTCGGGTTTCGCCACCTCTGACTTGAGCGTCG
ATTTTTGTGATGCTCGTCAGGGGGGCGGAGCCTATGGAAAAACGCCAGCAACGCGGCCTTTTTACGGTTC
CTGGCCTTTTGCTGGCCTTTTGCTCACATGTTCTTTCCTGCGTTATCCCCTGATTCTGTGGATAACCGTA
TTACCGCCTTTGAGTGATCTCTGAAGAAACCGAGCGCCGCCGTCTAAAAAGGTGATGTGTATTTGAGTAA
AACAGCTTGCGTCATGCGGTCGCTGCGTATATGATGCGATGAGTAAATAAACAAATACGCAAGGGGAACG
CATGAAGGTTATCGCTGTACTTAACCAGAAAGGCGGGTCAGGCAAGACGACCATCGCAACCCATCTAGCC
CGCGCCCTGCAACTCGCCGGGGCCGATGTTCTGTTAGTCGATTCCGATCCCCAGGGCAGTGCCCGCGATT
GGGCGGCCGTGCGGGAAGATCAACCGCTAACCGTTGTCGGCATCGACCGCCCGACGATTGACCGCGACGT
GAAGGCCATCGGCCGGCGCGACTTCGTAGTGATCGACGGAGCGCCCCAGGCGGCGGACTTGGCTGTGTCC
GCGATCAAGGCAGCCGACTTCGTGCTGATTCCGGTGCAGCCAAGCCCTTACGACATA
